Addgene plasmid #183441: pOC5 smFP-HA-Cacna1e KI
Purpose: FlpOFF knock-in for smFP-HA-CaV2.3 (amino acid position: G5)
Depositing lab: Harold MacGillavry. Depositing organization: Utrecht University. Publication: Duplex Labeling and Manipulation of Neuronal Proteins Using Sequential CRISPR/Cas9 Gene Editing. Droogers WJ, Willems J, MacGillavry HD, de Jong APH. eNeuro. 2022 Jul 18;9(4):ENEURO.0056-22.2022. doi: 10.1523/ENEURO.0056-22.2022. PubMed 35851300.
Backbone
  Vector backbone: pOC5
  Vector type: CRISPR
Growth in bacteria
  Bacterial resistance: Ampicillin, 100 μg/mL
  Growth temperature: 37°C
  Growth strain: DH5alpha
  Copy number: High Copy
Gene/Insert
  Gene/Insert name: gRNA and smFP HA donor
  gRNA/shRNA sequence: CAGGATGGCTCGCTTCGGGG
  Species: M. musculus (mouse), R. norvegicus (rat)
  Cloning method: Restriction Enzyme; 5′ cloning site unknown (unknown if destroyed)
  Sequencing primers: 5′ ctagtccgtttttagcgcgt; 3′ cgggccatttaccgtaagtt
Terms and licenses: Academic/Nonprofit Terms; Industry Terms: Not Available to Industry
Depositor comments: Please visit https://www.biorxiv.org/content/10.1101/2022.01.02.474730v1 for bioRxiv preprint.
How to cite: pOC5 smFP-HA-Cacna1e KI was a gift from Harold MacGillavry (Addgene plasmid # 183441 ; http://n2t.net/addgene:183441 ; RRID:Addgene_183441)
