[The description below was written by a language model from this plasmid's Addgene catalogue record and pLannotate feature annotations shown in this document.]
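Description:
pOC5 smFP-HA-Cacna1e KI is a small CRISPR knock-in plasmid (about 4.4 kb) built on the pOC5 backbone and designed to tag the endogenous CaV2.3 calcium channel subunit, encoded by Cacna1e, in mouse or rat cells. It is maintained in E. coli as a high-copy plasmid through a ColE1/pUC-type origin and selected with ampicillin via the bla gene. An f1 origin and remnants of pBR322 bom and rop sequences are also present. One AAV2 inverted terminal repeat is annotated; it is complete in the depositor sequence but appears only as a fragment in the sequencing-derived record, which is 22 nt shorter. This probably reflects the difficulty of reading through ITR structure. Only one ITR is annotated, and the record does not state whether the plasmid is meant for AAV packaging.

The payload has two parts. A human U6 promoter drives a Streptococcus pyogenes Cas9 guide RNA directed at Cacna1e. One minimal FRT site sits within the guide scaffold and a second lies just downstream, so Flp recombinase can excise the scaffold segment between them and disable guide expression. This matches the "FlpOFF" design named in the record. Downstream lies the donor, a GFP-derived open reading frame that the annotation software labels as a vsfGFP-9 fragment but which corresponds to the catalogued smFP-HA donor, a "spaghetti monster" GFP scaffold carrying HA epitopes. It is intended for insertion at amino acid position G5 near the N-terminus of CaV2.3. No Cas9 coding sequence is annotated, so the nuclease would have to be supplied separately. The associated work uses such recombinase-switchable vectors for sequential editing, allowing two neuronal proteins to be labelled in the same cell.
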