Features (pLannotate 1.2.2; 16 found; start..end, strand, type, name):
     39..279     +  promoter       U6 promoter: RNA polymerase III promoter for human U6 snRNA
    309..325     +  repeat_region  DR (fragment): direct repeat for the Streptococcus pyogenes CRISPR/Cas system
    326..359     +  protein_bind   FRT (minimal): supports FLP-mediated excision but not integration (Turan and Bode, 2011) FLP recombinase from the Saccharomyces cerevisiae 2μ plasmid
    360..424     +  misc_RNA       tracrRNA (fragment): trans-activating CRISPR RNA for the Streptococcus pyogenes CRISPR/Cas9 system
    431..474     +  misc_RNA       gRNA scaffold (fragment): guide RNA scaffold for the Streptococcus pyogenes CRISPR/Cas9 system
    495..528     +  protein_bind   FRT (minimal): supports FLP-mediated excision but not integration (Turan and Bode, 2011) FLP recombinase from the Saccharomyces cerevisiae 2μ plasmid
    691..1545    +  CDS            vsfGFP-9 (fragment): vsfGFP-9 is a basic (constitutively fluorescent) green fluorescent protein published in 2015, derived from Aequorea victoria. It has low acid sensitivity.
   1707..1727    +  enhancer       CMV enhancer (fragment): human cytomegalovirus immediate early enhancer; contains an 18-bp deletion relative to the standard CMV enhancer
   1736..1876    +  repeat_region  AAV2 ITR: inverted terminal repeat of adeno-associated virus serotype 2 inverted
   1881..1932    -  misc_feature   bom (fragment): basis of mobility region from pBR322
   1951..2406    +  rep_origin     f1 ori (sequence partly withheld): f1 bacteriophage origin of replication; arrow indicates direction of (+) strand synthesis
   2407..2456    -  misc_feature   bom (fragment): basis of mobility region from pBR322
   2558..2593    -  CDS            rop (fragment): Rop protein, which maintains plasmids at low copy number; rop
   2688..2792    +  promoter       AmpR promoter: bla
   2793..3653    +  CDS            AmpR: β-lactamase; bla; confers resistance to ampicillin, carbenicillin, and related antibiotics
   3824..4412    +  rep_origin     ori: high-copy-number ColE1/pMB1/pBR322/pUC origin of replication
>Addgene plasmid #183441 | pOC5 smFP-HA-Cacna1e KI | depositor full sequence | sequence record 357389 | pOC5 smFP-HA-Cacna1e KI sequence 4435 bps
ACGGTTCCTGGCCTTTTGCTGGCCTTTTGCTCACATGTGAGGGCCTATTTCCCATGATTCCTTCATATTT
GCATATACGATACAAGGCTGTTAGAGAGATAATTGGAATTAATTTGACTGTAAACACAAAGATATTAGTA
CAAAATACGTGACGTAGAAAGTAATAATTTCTTGGGTAGTTTGCAGTTTTAAAATTATGTTTTAAAATGG
ACTATCATATGCTTACCGTAACTTGAAAGTATTTCGATTTCTTGGCTTTATATATCTTGTGGAAAGGACG
AAACACCGCAGGATGGCTCGCTTCGGGGGTTTTAGAGCTATGCTGGAAGTTCCTATTCTCTAGAAAGTAT
AGGAACTTCCAGCATAGCAAGTTAAAATAAGGCTAGTCCGTTATCAACTTGAAAAAGTGGCACCGAGTCG
GTGCTTTTTTGTTTTAGAGCTAGAAATAGCAAGTTAAAATAAGGCTAGTCCGTTTTTAGCGCGTGCGCCA
ATTCGAAGTTCCTATTCTCTAGAAAGTATAGGAACTTCTTTTTTTTTTTTCTAGAAGCTTCCCCCCCGAA
GCGAGCCATCCTGATGGCTAGCGGAGCCACCATGTACCCTTATGATGTGCCCGATTATGCTGGCTACCCT
TATGATGTTCCTGATTACGCCGGATATCCGTATGACGTGCCAGACTACGCGGGAGGTGTGAGCAAGGGAG
AGGAGTTGTTTACCGGCGTGGTCCCCATACTGGTGGAGTTGGATGGCGACGTTAATGGACATAAATTCTC
GGTCCGCGGCGAGGGAGAGGGAGACGCCACCAATGGCAAGCTGACGCTTAAGTTCATTTGCACGACTGGA
AAATTGCCTGTCCCCTGGCCGACCCTGGTCACCACACTGGGCGGAGGAGTGCAGTGCTTCTCCCGTTACC
CAGACCACATGAAGCAGCACGATTTCTTCAAGAGCGCAATGCCGGAGGGATACGTGCAAGAACGGACTAT
TTCCTTCAAGGATGACGGAACCTATAAGACCCGTGCGGAGGTCAAATTCGAGGGTGACACCCTGGTGAAC
CGAATTGAACTCAAAGGAATCGATTTCAAGGAGGATGGAAATATTCTGGGTCACAAGCTGGAATACAACT
TCAACAGCCATAATGTGTACATTACGGCTGATAAGCAGAAGAACGGCATTAAGGCCAATTTCAAGATCCG
CCACAACGTTGAGGGTGGATATCCCTACGACGTGCCCGATTATGCGGGCGGATATCCGTATGATGTTCCA
GATTATGCTGGTGGTGGAGGCTATCCCTATGATGTCCCCGACTACGCCGGAGGTTACCCATACGACGTGC
CCGACTACGCTGGAGGCGATGGCAGCGTGCAGCTGGCAGATCATTATCAACAGAATACCCCCATAGGTGA
TGGCCCCGTTCTGCTTCCAGATAATCACTACCTTTCCACCCAGAGCGTGCTTTCGAAAGACCCGAACGAA
AAGCGTGATCACATGGTCCTGCTGGAGTTTGTGACCGCGGCTGGAATCACCCTGGGTATGGACGAACTCT
ACAAGGGTGGCTACCCCTACGATGTGCCGGATTACGCTGGATATCCGTATGACGTACCGGACTATGCCGG
TTACCCGTACGATGTCCCGGACTACGCTTCAACCGGTAGCGCTGTTTCCCCCCCGAAGCGAGCCATCCTG
CTCGACTCGAGGATCCTAGGACGCGTTAACTTACGGTAAATGGCCCGGCGGCCGCAGGAACCCCTAGTGA
TGGAGTTGGCCACTCCCTCTCTGCGCGCTCGCTCGCTCACTGAGGCCGGGCGACCAAAGGTCGCCCGACG
CCCGGGCTTTGCCCGGGCGGCCTCAGTGAGCGAGCGAGCGCGCAGCTGCCTGCAGGGGCGCCTGATGCGG
TATTTTCTCCTTACGCATCTGTGCGGTATTTCACACCGCATA
[95 nt withheld, positions 1933-2027]
T
[46 nt withheld, positions 2029-2074]
C
[141 nt withheld, positions 2076-2216]
CCTTTGACGTTGGAGTCCACGTTCTTT
[37 nt withheld, positions 2244-2280]
ACTCTATCTCGGGCTATTCTTTTGATTTATAAGGGATTTTGCCGATTTCGGTCTATTGGTTAAAAAATGA
GCTGATTTAACAAAAATTTAACGCGAATTTTAACAAAATATTAACGTTTACAATTTTATGGTGCACTCTC
AGTACAATCTGCTCTGATGCCGCATAGTTAAGCCAGCCCCGACACCCGCCAACACCCGCTGACGCGCCCT
GACGGGCTTGTCTGCTCCCGGCATCCGCTTACAGACAAGCTGTGACCGTCTCCGGGAGCTGCATGTGTCA
GAGGTTTTCACCGTCATCACCGAAACGCGCGAGACGAAAGGGCCTCGTGATACGCCTATTTTTATAGGTT
AATGTCATGATAATAATGGTTTCTTAGACGTCAGGTGGCACTTTTCGGGGAAATGTGCGCGGAACCCCTA
TTTGTTTATTTTTCTAAATACATTCAAATATGTATCCGCTCATGAGACAATAACCCTGATAAATGCTTCA
ATAATATTGAAAAAGGAAGAGTATGAGTATTCAACATTTCCGTGTCGCCCTTATTCCCTTTTTTGCGGCA
TTTTGCCTTCCTGTTTTTGCTCACCCAGAAACGCTGGTGAAAGTAAAAGATGCTGAAGATCAGTTGGGTG
CACGAGTGGGTTACATCGAACTGGATCTCAACAGCGGTAAGATCCTTGAGAGTTTTCGCCCCGAAGAACG
TTTTCCAATGATGAGCACTTTTAAAGTTCTGCTATGTGGCGCGGTATTATCCCGTATTGACGCCGGGCAA
GAGCAACTCGGTCGCCGCATACACTATTCTCAGAATGACTTGGTTGAGTACTCACCAGTCACAGAAAAGC
ATCTTACGGATGGCATGACAGTAAGAGAATTATGCAGTGCTGCCATAACCATGAGTGATAACACTGCGGC
CAACTTACTTCTGACAACGATCGGAGGACCGAAGGAGCTAACCGCTTTTTTGCACAACATGGGGGATCAT
GTAACTCGCCTTGATCGTTGGGAACCGGAGCTGAATGAAGCCATACCAAACGACGAGCGTGACACCACGA
TGCCTGTAGCAATGGCAACAACGTTGCGCAAACTATTAACTGGCGAACTACTTACTCTAGCTTCCCGGCA
ACAATTAATAGACTGGATGGAGGCGGATAAAGTTGCAGGACCACTTCTGCGCTCGGCCCTTCCGGCTGGC
TGGTTTATTGCTGATAAATCTGGAGCCGGTGAGCGTGGAAGCCGCGGTATCATTGCAGCACTGGGGCCAG
ATGGTAAGCCCTCCCGTATCGTAGTTATCTACACGACGGGGAGTCAGGCAACTATGGATGAACGAAATAG
ACAGATCGCTGAGATAGGTGCCTCACTGATTAAGCATTGGTAACTGTCAGACCAAGTTTACTCATATATA
CTTTAGATTGATTTAAAACTTCATTTTTAATTTAAAAGGATCTAGGTGAAGATCCTTTTTGATAATCTCA
TGACCAAAATCCCTTAACGTGAGTTTTCGTTCCACTGAGCGTCAGACCCCGTAGAAAAGATCAAAGGATC
TTCTTGAGATCCTTTTTTTCTGCGCGTAATCTGCTGCTTGCAAACAAAAAAACCACCGCTACCAGCGGTG
GTTTGTTTGCCGGATCAAGAGCTACCAACTCTTTTTCCGAAGGTAACTGGCTTCAGCAGAGCGCAGATAC
CAAATACTGTTCTTCTAGTGTAGCCGTAGTTAGGCCACCACTTCAAGAACTCTGTAGCACCGCCTACATA
CCTCGCTCTGCTAATCCTGTTACCAGTGGCTGCTGCCAGTGGCGATAAGTCGTGTCTTACCGGGTTGGAC
TCAAGACGATAGTTACCGGATAAGGCGCAGCGGTCGGGCTGAACGGGGGGTTCGTGCACACAGCCCAGCT
TGGAGCGAACGACCTACACCGAACTGAGATACCTACAGCGTGAGCTATGAGAAAGCGCCACGCTTCCCGA
AGGGAGAAAGGCGGACAGGTATCCGGTAAGCGGCAGGGTCGGAACAGGAGAGCGCACGAGGGAGCTTCCA
GGGGGAAACGCCTGGTATCTTTATAGTCCTGTCGGGTTTCGCCACCTCTGACTTGAGCGTCGATTTTTGT
GATGCTCGTCAGGGGGGCGGAGCCTATGGAAAAACGCCAGCAACGCGGCCTTTTT
