Features (pLannotate 1.2.2; 16 found; start..end, strand, type, name):
     39..279     +  promoter       U6 promoter: RNA polymerase III promoter for human U6 snRNA
    309..325     +  repeat_region  DR (fragment): direct repeat for the Streptococcus pyogenes CRISPR/Cas system
    326..359     +  protein_bind   FRT (minimal): supports FLP-mediated excision but not integration (Turan and Bode, 2011) FLP recombinase from the Saccharomyces cerevisiae 2μ plasmid
    360..424     +  misc_RNA       tracrRNA (fragment): trans-activating CRISPR RNA for the Streptococcus pyogenes CRISPR/Cas9 system
    431..474     +  misc_RNA       gRNA scaffold (fragment): guide RNA scaffold for the Streptococcus pyogenes CRISPR/Cas9 system
    495..528     +  protein_bind   FRT (minimal): supports FLP-mediated excision but not integration (Turan and Bode, 2011) FLP recombinase from the Saccharomyces cerevisiae 2μ plasmid
    691..1545    +  CDS            vsfGFP-9 (fragment): vsfGFP-9 is a basic (constitutively fluorescent) green fluorescent protein published in 2015, derived from Aequorea victoria. It has low acid sensitivity.
   1707..1727    +  enhancer       CMV enhancer (fragment): human cytomegalovirus immediate early enhancer; contains an 18-bp deletion relative to the standard CMV enhancer
   1736..1817    +  repeat_region  AAV2 ITR (fragment): inverted terminal repeat of adeno-associated virus serotype 2 inverted
   1859..1910    -  misc_feature   bom (fragment): basis of mobility region from pBR322
   1929..2384    +  rep_origin     f1 ori (sequence partly withheld): f1 bacteriophage origin of replication; arrow indicates direction of (+) strand synthesis
   2385..2434    -  misc_feature   bom (fragment): basis of mobility region from pBR322
   2536..2571    -  CDS            rop (fragment): Rop protein, which maintains plasmids at low copy number; rop
   2666..2770    +  promoter       AmpR promoter: bla
   2771..3631    +  CDS            AmpR: β-lactamase; bla; confers resistance to ampicillin, carbenicillin, and related antibiotics
   3802..4390    +  rep_origin     ori: high-copy-number ColE1/pMB1/pBR322/pUC origin of replication
>Addgene plasmid #183441 | pOC5 smFP-HA-Cacna1e KI | addgene full sequence | sequence record 360217 | Addgene NGS Result
ACGGTTCCTGGCCTTTTGCTGGCCTTTTGCTCACATGTGAGGGCCTATTTCCCATGATTCCTTCATATTT
GCATATACGATACAAGGCTGTTAGAGAGATAATTGGAATTAATTTGACTGTAAACACAAAGATATTAGTA
CAAAATACGTGACGTAGAAAGTAATAATTTCTTGGGTAGTTTGCAGTTTTAAAATTATGTTTTAAAATGG
ACTATCATATGCTTACCGTAACTTGAAAGTATTTCGATTTCTTGGCTTTATATATCTTGTGGAAAGGACG
AAACACCGCAGGATGGCTCGCTTCGGGGGTTTTAGAGCTATGCTGGAAGTTCCTATTCTCTAGAAAGTAT
AGGAACTTCCAGCATAGCAAGTTAAAATAAGGCTAGTCCGTTATCAACTTGAAAAAGTGGCACCGAGTCG
GTGCTTTTTTGTTTTAGAGCTAGAAATAGCAAGTTAAAATAAGGCTAGTCCGTTTTTAGCGCGTGCGCCA
ATTCGAAGTTCCTATTCTCTAGAAAGTATAGGAACTTCTTTTTTTTTTTTCTAGAAGCTTCCCCCCCGAA
GCGAGCCATCCTGATGGCTAGCGGAGCCACCATGTACCCTTATGATGTGCCCGATTATGCTGGCTACCCT
TATGATGTTCCTGATTACGCCGGATATCCGTATGACGTGCCAGACTACGCGGGAGGTGTGAGCAAGGGAG
AGGAGTTGTTTACCGGCGTGGTCCCCATACTGGTGGAGTTGGATGGCGACGTTAATGGACATAAATTCTC
GGTCCGCGGCGAGGGAGAGGGAGACGCCACCAATGGCAAGCTGACGCTTAAGTTCATTTGCACGACTGGA
AAATTGCCTGTCCCCTGGCCGACCCTGGTCACCACACTGGGCGGAGGAGTGCAGTGCTTCTCCCGTTACC
CAGACCACATGAAGCAGCACGATTTCTTCAAGAGCGCAATGCCGGAGGGATACGTGCAAGAACGGACTAT
TTCCTTCAAGGATGACGGAACCTATAAGACCCGTGCGGAGGTCAAATTCGAGGGTGACACCCTGGTGAAC
CGAATTGAACTCAAAGGAATCGATTTCAAGGAGGATGGAAATATTCTGGGTCACAAGCTGGAATACAACT
TCAACAGCCATAATGTGTACATTACGGCTGATAAGCAGAAGAACGGCATTAAGGCCAATTTCAAGATCCG
CCACAACGTTGAGGGTGGATATCCCTACGACGTGCCCGATTATGCGGGCGGATATCCGTATGATGTTCCA
GATTATGCTGGTGGTGGAGGCTATCCCTATGATGTCCCCGACTACGCCGGAGGTTACCCATACGACGTGC
CCGACTACGCTGGAGGCGATGGCAGCGTGCAGCTGGCAGATCATTATCAACAGAATACCCCCATAGGTGA
TGGCCCCGTTCTGCTTCCAGATAATCACTACCTTTCCACCCAGAGCGTGCTTTCGAAAGACCCGAACGAA
AAGCGTGATCACATGGTCCTGCTGGAGTTTGTGACCGCGGCTGGAATCACCCTGGGTATGGACGAACTCT
ACAAGGGTGGCTACCCCTACGATGTGCCGGATTACGCTGGATATCCGTATGACGTACCGGACTATGCCGG
TTACCCGTACGATGTCCCGGACTACGCTTCAACCGGTAGCGCTGTTTCCCCCCCGAAGCGAGCCATCCTG
CTCGACTCGAGGATCCTAGGACGCGTTAACTTACGGTAAATGGCCCGGCGGCCGCAGGAACCCCTAGTGA
TGGAGTTGGCCACTCCCTCTCTGCGCGCTCGCTCGCTCACTGAGGCCGGGCGACCAAAGGTCGCCCGGCC
TCAGTGAGCGAGCGAGCGCGCAGCTGCCTGCAGGGGCGCCTGATGCGGTATTTTCTCCTTACGCATCTGT
GCGGTATTTCACACCGCATA
[95 nt withheld, positions 1911-2005]
T
[46 nt withheld, positions 2007-2052]
C
[141 nt withheld, positions 2054-2194]
CCTTTGACGTTGGAGTCCACGTTCTTT
[37 nt withheld, positions 2222-2258]
ACTCTATCTCGGGCTATTCTTTTGATTTATAAGGGATTTTGCCGATTTCGGTCTATTGGTTAAAAAATGA
GCTGATTTAACAAAAATTTAACGCGAATTTTAACAAAATATTAACGTTTACAATTTTATGGTGCACTCTC
AGTACAATCTGCTCTGATGCCGCATAGTTAAGCCAGCCCCGACACCCGCCAACACCCGCTGACGCGCCCT
GACGGGCTTGTCTGCTCCCGGCATCCGCTTACAGACAAGCTGTGACCGTCTCCGGGAGCTGCATGTGTCA
GAGGTTTTCACCGTCATCACCGAAACGCGCGAGACGAAAGGGCCTCGTGATACGCCTATTTTTATAGGTT
AATGTCATGATAATAATGGTTTCTTAGACGTCAGGTGGCACTTTTCGGGGAAATGTGCGCGGAACCCCTA
TTTGTTTATTTTTCTAAATACATTCAAATATGTATCCGCTCATGAGACAATAACCCTGATAAATGCTTCA
ATAATATTGAAAAAGGAAGAGTATGAGTATTCAACATTTCCGTGTCGCCCTTATTCCCTTTTTTGCGGCA
TTTTGCCTTCCTGTTTTTGCTCACCCAGAAACGCTGGTGAAAGTAAAAGATGCTGAAGATCAGTTGGGTG
CACGAGTGGGTTACATCGAACTGGATCTCAACAGCGGTAAGATCCTTGAGAGTTTTCGCCCCGAAGAACG
TTTTCCAATGATGAGCACTTTTAAAGTTCTGCTATGTGGCGCGGTATTATCCCGTATTGACGCCGGGCAA
GAGCAACTCGGTCGCCGCATACACTATTCTCAGAATGACTTGGTTGAGTACTCACCAGTCACAGAAAAGC
ATCTTACGGATGGCATGACAGTAAGAGAATTATGCAGTGCTGCCATAACCATGAGTGATAACACTGCGGC
CAACTTACTTCTGACAACGATCGGAGGACCGAAGGAGCTAACCGCTTTTTTGCACAACATGGGGGATCAT
GTAACTCGCCTTGATCGTTGGGAACCGGAGCTGAATGAAGCCATACCAAACGACGAGCGTGACACCACGA
TGCCTGTAGCAATGGCAACAACGTTGCGCAAACTATTAACTGGCGAACTACTTACTCTAGCTTCCCGGCA
ACAATTAATAGACTGGATGGAGGCGGATAAAGTTGCAGGACCACTTCTGCGCTCGGCCCTTCCGGCTGGC
TGGTTTATTGCTGATAAATCTGGAGCCGGTGAGCGTGGAAGCCGCGGTATCATTGCAGCACTGGGGCCAG
ATGGTAAGCCCTCCCGTATCGTAGTTATCTACACGACGGGGAGTCAGGCAACTATGGATGAACGAAATAG
ACAGATCGCTGAGATAGGTGCCTCACTGATTAAGCATTGGTAACTGTCAGACCAAGTTTACTCATATATA
CTTTAGATTGATTTAAAACTTCATTTTTAATTTAAAAGGATCTAGGTGAAGATCCTTTTTGATAATCTCA
TGACCAAAATCCCTTAACGTGAGTTTTCGTTCCACTGAGCGTCAGACCCCGTAGAAAAGATCAAAGGATC
TTCTTGAGATCCTTTTTTTCTGCGCGTAATCTGCTGCTTGCAAACAAAAAAACCACCGCTACCAGCGGTG
GTTTGTTTGCCGGATCAAGAGCTACCAACTCTTTTTCCGAAGGTAACTGGCTTCAGCAGAGCGCAGATAC
CAAATACTGTTCTTCTAGTGTAGCCGTAGTTAGGCCACCACTTCAAGAACTCTGTAGCACCGCCTACATA
CCTCGCTCTGCTAATCCTGTTACCAGTGGCTGCTGCCAGTGGCGATAAGTCGTGTCTTACCGGGTTGGAC
TCAAGACGATAGTTACCGGATAAGGCGCAGCGGTCGGGCTGAACGGGGGGTTCGTGCACACAGCCCAGCT
TGGAGCGAACGACCTACACCGAACTGAGATACCTACAGCGTGAGCTATGAGAAAGCGCCACGCTTCCCGA
AGGGAGAAAGGCGGACAGGTATCCGGTAAGCGGCAGGGTCGGAACAGGAGAGCGCACGAGGGAGCTTCCA
GGGGGAAACGCCTGGTATCTTTATAGTCCTGTCGGGTTTCGCCACCTCTGACTTGAGCGTCGATTTTTGT
GATGCTCGTCAGGGGGGCGGAGCCTATGGAAAAACGCCAGCAACGCGGCCTTTTT
